>Addgene plasmid #124459 | pSPgRNA_BLK_P5 | addgene full sequence | sequence record 242030 | Addgene NGS Result
GAGGGCCTATTTCCCATGATTCCTTCATATTTGCATATACGATACAAGGCTGTTAGAGAGATAATTGGAA
TTAATTTGACTGTAAACACAAAGATATTAGTACAAAATACGTGACGTAGAAAGTAATAATTTCTTGGGTA
GTTTGCAGTTTTAAAATTATGTTTTAAAATGGACTATCATATGCTTATCGTAACTTGAAAGTATTTCGAT
TTCTTGGCTTTATATATCTTGTGGAAAGGACGAAACACCGGATCCAAGTCAACTAACTACGTTTTAGAGC
TAGAAATAGCAAGTTAAAATAAGGCTAGTCCGTTATCAACTTGAAAAAGTGGCACCGAGTCGGTGCTTTT
TTTCCGCGGTGGAGCTCCAGCTTTTGTTCCCTTTAGTGAGGGTTAATTGCGCGCTTGGCGTAATCATGGT
CATAGCTGTTTCCTGTGTGAAATTGTTATCCGCTCACAATTCCACACAACATACGAGCCGGAAGCATAAA
GTGTAAAGCCTGGGGTGCCTAATGAGTGAGCTAACTCACATTAATTGCGTTGCGCTCACTGCCCGCTTTC
CAGTCGGGAAACCTGTCGTGCCAGCTGCATTAATGAATCGGCCAACGCGCGGGGAGAGGCGGTTTGCGTA
TTGGGCGCTCTTCCGCTTCCTCGCTCACTGACTCGCTGCGCTCGGTCGTTCGGCTGCGGCGAGCGGTATC
AGCTCACTCAAAGGCGGTAATACGGTTATCCACAGAATCAGGGGATAACGCAGGAAAGAACATGTGAGCA
AAAGGCCAGCAAAAGGCCAGGAACCGTAAAAAGGCCGCGTTGCTGGCGTTTTTCCATAGGCTCCGCCCCC
CTGACGAGCATCACAAAAATCGACGCTCAAGTCAGAGGTGGCGAAACCCGACAGGACTATAAAGATACCA
GGCGTTTCCCCCTGGAAGCTCCCTCGTGCGCTCTCCTGTTCCGACCCTGCCGCTTACCGGATACCTGTCC
GCCTTTCTCCCTTCGGGAAGCGTGGCGCTTTCTCATAGCTCACGCTGTAGGTATCTCAGTTCGGTGTAGG
TCGTTCGCTCCAAGCTGGGCTGTGTGCACGAACCCCCCGTTCAGCCCGACCGCTGCGCCTTATCCGGTAA
CTATCGTCTTGAGTCCAACCCGGTAAGACACGACTTATCGCCACTGGCAGCAGCCACTGGTAACAGGATT
AGCAGAGCGAGGTATGTAGGCGGTGCTACAGAGTTCTTGAAGTGGTGGCCTAACTACGGCTACACTAGAA
GAACAGTATTTGGTATCTGCGCTCTGCTGAAGCCAGTTACCTTCGGAAAAAGAGTTGGTAGCTCTTGATC
CGGCAAACAAACCACCGCTGGTAGCGGTGGTTTTTTTGTTTGCAAGCAGCAGATTACGCGCAGAAAAAAA
GGATCTCAAGAAGATCCTTTGATCTTTTCTACGGGGTCTGACGCTCAGTGGAACGAAAACTCACGTTAAG
GGATTTTGGTCATGAGATTATCAAAAAGGATCTTCACCTAGATCCTTTTAAATTAAAAATGAAGTTTTAA
ATCAATCTAAAGTATATATGAGTAAACTTGGTCTGACAGTTACCAATGCTTAATCAGTGAGGCACCTATC
TCAGCGATCTGTCTATTTCGTTCATCCATAGTTGCCTGACTCCCCGTCGTGTAGATAACTACGATACGGG
AGGGCTTACCATCTGGCCCCAGTGCTGCAATGATACCGCGAGACCCACGCTCACCGGCTCCAGATTTATC
AGCAATAAACCAGCCAGCCGGAAGGGCCGAGCGCAGAAGTGGTCCTGCAACTTTATCCGCCTCCATCCAG
TCTATTAATTGTTGCCGGGAAGCTAGAGTAAGTAGTTCGCCAGTTAATAGTTTGCGCAACGTTGTTGCCA
TTGCTACAGGCATCGTGGTGTCACGCTCGTCGTTTGGTATGGCTTCATTCAGCTCCGGTTCCCAACGATC
AAGGCGAGTTACATGATCCCCCATGTTGTGCAAAAAAGCGGTTAGCTCCTTCGGTCCTCCGATCGTTGTC
AGAAGTAAGTTGGCCGCAGTGTTATCACTCATGGTTATGGCAGCACTGCATAATTCTCTTACTGTCATGC
CATCCGTAAGATGCTTTTCTGTGACTGGTGAGTACTCAACCAAGTCATTCTGAGAATAGTGTATGCGGCG
ACCGAGTTGCTCTTGCCCGGCGTCAATACGGGATAATACCGCGCCACATAGCAGAACTTTAAAAGTGCTC
ATCATTGGAAAACGTTCTTCGGGGCGAAAACTCTCAAGGATCTTACCGCTGTTGAGATCCAGTTCGATGT
AACCCACTCGTGCACCCAACTGATCTTCAGCATCTTTTACTTTCACCAGCGTTTCTGGGTGAGCAAAAAC
AGGAAGGCAAAATGCCGCAAAAAAGGGAATAAGGGCGACACGGAAATGTTGAATACTCATACTCTTCCTT
TTTCAATATTATTGAAGCATTTATCAGGGTTATTGTCTCATGAGCGGATACATATTTGAATGTATTTAGA
AAAATAAACAAATAGGGGTTCCGCGCACATTTCCCCGAAAAGTGCCACCTAAATTGTAAGCGTTAATATT
TTGTTAAAATTCGCGTTAAATTTTTGTTAAATCAGCTCATTTTTTAACCAATAGGCCGAAATCGGCAAAA
TCCCTTATAAATCAAAAGAATAGACCGAGATAGGGT
[37 nt withheld, positions 2697-2733]
AAAGAACGTGGACTCCAACGTCAAAGG
[49 nt withheld, positions 2761-2809]
T
[91 nt withheld, positions 2811-2901]
G
[124 nt withheld, positions 2903-3026]
CCCATTCGCCATTCAGGCTGCGCAACTGTTGGGAAGGGCGATCGGTGCGGGCCTCTTCGCTATTACGCCA
GCTGGCGAAAGGGGGATGTGCTGCAAGGCGATTAAGTTGGGTAACGCCAGGGTTTTCCCAGTCACGACGT
TGTAAAACGACGGCCAGTGAGCGCGCGTAATACGACTCACTATAGGGCGAATTGGGTACC
Features (pLannotate 1.2.2; 13 found; start..end, strand, type, name):
      1..241     +  promoter       U6 promoter: RNA polymerase III promoter for human U6 snRNA
    271..346     +  misc_RNA       gRNA scaffold: guide RNA scaffold for the Streptococcus pyogenes CRISPR/Cas9 system
    380..398     -  promoter       T3 promoter: promoter for bacteriophage T3 RNA polymerase
    443..459     -  protein_bind   lac operator: The lac repressor binds to the lac operator to inhibit transcription in E. coli. This inhibition can be relieved by adding lactose or isopropyl-β-D-thiogalactopyranoside (IPTG). lac repressor encoded by lacI
    467..497     -  promoter       lac promoter: promoter for the E. coli lac operon
    512..533     -  protein_bind   CAP binding site: CAP binding activates transcription in the presence of cAMP. E. coli catabolite activator protein
    546..638     -  CDS            lacI (fragment): lac repressor; lacI; The lac repressor binds to the lac operator to inhibit transcription in E. coli. This inhibition can be relieved by adding lactose or isopropyl-β-D-thiogalactopyranoside (IPTG).
    821..1409    -  rep_origin     ori: high-copy-number ColE1/pMB1/pBR322/pUC origin of replication
   1580..2440    -  CDS            AmpR: β-lactamase; bla; confers resistance to ampicillin, carbenicillin, and related antibiotics
   2441..2545    -  promoter       AmpR promoter: bla
   2598..3026    -  rep_origin     f1 ori (sequence partly withheld): f1 bacteriophage origin of replication; arrow indicates direction of (+) strand synthesis
   3031..3186    -  CDS            lacZα (fragment): LacZα fragment of β-galactosidase; lacZ fragment
   3194..3212    +  promoter       T7 promoter: promoter for bacteriophage T7 RNA polymerase
