[The description below was written by a language model from this plasmid's Addgene catalogue record and pLannotate feature annotations shown in this document.]
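Description:
pSPgRNA_BLK_P5 is a small (about 3.2 kb) mammalian guide RNA expression plasmid built on the pSPgRNA backbone. It carries a 20-nucleotide spacer, named BLK_P5_gRNA (also BLK_LA53), that targets the human BLK gene locus. The spacer lies in the short gap between the human U6 promoter and the Streptococcus pyogenes Cas9 gRNA scaffold. RNA polymerase III transcription from U6 therefore produces a complete single guide RNA in transfected human cells. The insert was introduced by restriction enzyme cloning, although the record does not state the sites used.

The plasmid encodes no Cas9 or effector protein and no mammalian selection marker or reporter. It must therefore be co-delivered with a separate construct supplying an S. pyogenes Cas9 derivative. The stated purpose is CRISPR-mediated epigenome editing of the BLK locus, which implies pairing with a nuclease-inactive Cas9 fused to a chromatin-modifying or transcriptional regulatory domain. The record does not name the specific effector.

The remainder of the plasmid is a standard phagemid-type cloning backbone. A high-copy ColE1/pUC origin supports propagation in E. coli, and the β-lactamase gene with its own promoter confers ampicillin resistance. An f1 origin is also present, which can allow single-stranded DNA production. T7 and T3 promoters flank the cassette, alongside lac promoter/operator elements and fragments of lacZα and lacI. These are remnants of the parental cloning vector and play no role in guide expression, though the T3 site and U6 region serve as sequencing primer sites for verifying the spacer.
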