Addgene plasmid #124459: pSPgRNA_BLK_P5
Purpose: For CRISPR-mediated epigenome editing of human BLK gene locus
Depositing lab: Iouri Chepelev. Depositing organization: Cincinnati Children's Hospital Medical Center. Publication: Haplotype-specific chromatin looping reveals genetic interactions of regulatory regions modulating gene expression in 8p23.1. Saint Just Ribeiro M, Tripathi P, Namjou B, Harley JB, Chepelev I. Front Genet. 2022 Sep 7;13:1008582. doi: 10.3389/fgene.2022.1008582. eCollection 2022. PubMed 36160011.
Backbone
  Vector backbone: pSPgRNA (Addgene #47108)
  Vector type: Mammalian Expression
Growth in bacteria
  Bacterial resistance: Ampicillin, 100 μg/mL
  Growth temperature: 37°C
  Growth strain: DH5alpha
  Copy number: High Copy
Gene/Insert
  Gene/Insert name: BLK_P5_gRNA (alt name: BLK_LA53)
  gRNA/shRNA sequence: GATCCAAGTCAACTAACTAC
  Species: H. sapiens (human)
  Insert size (bp): 20
  Entrez Gene: BLK (a.k.a. MODY11)
  Cloning method: Restriction Enzyme; 5′ cloning site Unknown (unknown if destroyed); 3′ cloning site Unknown (unknown if destroyed)
  Sequencing primers: 5′ hU6-F; 3′ T3
Terms and licenses: Academic/Nonprofit Terms; Industry Terms: Not Available to Industry
How to cite: pSPgRNA_BLK_P5 was a gift from Iouri Chepelev (Addgene plasmid # 124459 ; http://n2t.net/addgene:124459 ; RRID:Addgene_124459)
